Addgene plasmid #161810: lentiCRISPR v2-sgUpf1
Purpose: guide RNA for Upf1
Depositing lab: Yi Zhang. Depositing organization: Boston Children's Hospital. Publication: A transcriptional roadmap for 2C-like-to-pluripotent state transition. Fu X, Djekidel MN, Zhang Y. Sci Adv. 2020 May 29;6(22):eaay5181. doi: 10.1126/sciadv.aay5181. eCollection 2020 May. PubMed 32523982.
Backbone
  Vector backbone: lentiCRISPR v2
  Backbone manufacturer: Zhang lab
  Vector type: Mammalian Expression, Lentiviral, CRISPR
  Selectable markers: Puromycin
Growth in bacteria
  Bacterial resistance: Ampicillin, 100 μg/mL
  Growth temperature: 37°C
  Growth strain: NEB Stable
  Copy number: High Copy
Gene/Insert
  Gene/Insert name: sgRNA targeting mouse Upf1 (alt name: Pno)
  gRNA/shRNA sequence: GGTAAGCATCCTCGTAACGC
  Species: M. musculus (mouse), Synthetic
  Entrez Gene: Upf1 (a.k.a. B430202H16Rik, NORF1, PNO, PNORF-1, Ren, Rent1, Upflp)
  Promoter: U6
  Cloning method: Restriction Enzyme; 5′ cloning site BsmBI (destroyed during cloning); 3′ cloning site BsmBI (destroyed during cloning)
  Sequencing primers: 5′ GAGGGCCTATTTCCCATGATT
Terms and licenses: Academic/Nonprofit Terms; Industry Terms: Not Available to Industry
How to cite: lentiCRISPR v2-sgUpf1 was a gift from Yi Zhang (Addgene plasmid # 161810 ; http://n2t.net/addgene:161810 ; RRID:Addgene_161810)
