[The description below was written by a language model from this plasmid's Addgene catalogue record and pLannotate feature annotations shown in this document.]
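Description:
lentiCRISPR v2-sgUpf1 is a lentiviral, all-in-one CRISPR/Cas9 plasmid built on the lentiCRISPR v2 backbone and carrying a single guide RNA directed against mouse Upf1 (also known as Rent1). The guide was inserted by restriction cloning into the BsmBI sites of the backbone, which were destroyed in the process. This places it between the human U6 RNA polymerase III promoter and the Streptococcus pyogenes gRNA scaffold. Immediately downstream, an EF-1α core promoter drives the S. pyogenes Cas9 coding sequence, followed by a puromycin N-acetyltransferase gene that allows puromycin selection of transduced mammalian cells. A WPRE after this cassette enhances transcript expression.

The expression cassettes lie within an HIV-1-derived transfer vector. A CMV enhancer/promoter is fused to a truncated 5' LTR to drive genomic RNA production in packaging cells, and it is followed by the Ψ packaging signal, a gag fragment, the RRE for Rev-dependent nuclear export, and the cPPT/CTS. The 3' LTR carries the ΔU3 deletion, which makes the integrated provirus self-inactivating. Outside the viral region, the backbone carries a bGH polyadenylation signal, an f1 origin, and an SV40/EM7-driven bleomycin/Zeocin resistance cassette. It also has a high-copy ColE1/pUC-type origin and an ampicillin resistance gene for propagation in E. coli.

The stated purpose is simply delivery of a guide RNA for Upf1. This design is typically used to make lentivirus that stably co-delivers Cas9 and the guide to disrupt the target gene in mouse cells.
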