Features (pLannotate 1.2.2; 33 found; start..end, strand, type, name):
      1..380     +  enhancer       CMV enhancer: human cytomegalovirus immediate early enhancer
    381..580     +  promoter       CMV promoter: human cytomegalovirus (CMV) immediate early promoter
    598..778     +  LTR            5' LTR (truncated): truncated 5' long terminal repeat (LTR) from HIV-1
    825..950     +  misc_feature   HIV-1 Ψ: packaging signal of human immunodeficiency virus type 1
    934..1297    +  CDS            HIV-1 gag (fragment): gag protein from human immunodeficiency virus 1; gag
   1443..1676    +  misc_feature   RRE: The Rev response element (RRE) of HIV-1 allows for Rev-dependent mRNA export from the nucleus to the cytoplasm.
   2053..2153    +  CDS            Rev (fragment): human immunodeficiency virus 1 (HIV-1) Rev protein; rev; enhances nuclear export of unspliced and incompletely spliced viral mRNAs
   2203..2320    +  misc_feature   cPPT/CTS: central polypurine tract and central termination sequence of HIV-1
   2371..2611    +  promoter       U6 promoter: RNA polymerase III promoter for human U6 snRNA
   2641..2716    +  misc_RNA       gRNA scaffold: guide RNA scaffold for the Streptococcus pyogenes CRISPR/Cas9 system
   2734..2752    +  CDS            small t antigen (fragment): SV40 (simian virus 40) small t antigen
   2778..2989    +  promoter       EF-1α core promoter: core promoter for human elongation factor EF-1α
   3014..7117    +  CDS            Cas9: Cas9 (Csn1) endonuclease from the Streptococcus pyogenes Type II CRISPR/Cas system generates RNA-guided double strand breaks in DNA
   7255..7852    +  CDS            PuroR (fragment): puromycin N-acetyltransferase; pac from Streptomyces; confers resistance to puromycin
   7868..8456    +  misc_feature   WPRE: woodchuck hepatitis virus posttranscriptional regulatory element
   8507..8526    +  misc_feature   cPPT/CTS (fragment): central polypurine tract and central termination sequence of HIV-1
   8528..8761    +  LTR            3' LTR (ΔU3): self-inactivating 3' long terminal repeat (LTR) from HIV-1
   8793..9017    +  polyA_signal   bGH poly(A) signal: bovine growth hormone polyadenylation signal
   9021..9042    +  promoter       SV40 promoter (fragment): SV40 enhancer and early promoter
   9063..9491    +  rep_origin     f1 ori (sequence partly withheld): f1 bacteriophage origin of replication; arrow indicates direction of (+) strand synthesis
   9505..9834    +  promoter       SV40 promoter: SV40 enhancer and early promoter
   9882..9929    +  promoter       EM7 promoter: synthetic bacterial promoter&nbsp
   9948..10322   +  CDS            BleoR: antibiotic-binding protein; Sh ble from Streptoalloteichus hindustanus; confers resistance to bleomycin, phleomycin, and Zeocin™
  10332..10457   +  CDS            ble (fragment): BLE_KLEPN - Experimental evidence at protein level: Swiss-Prot protein existence level 1. Binding protein with a strong affinity to the bleomycin family of antibiotics. Binds to CL990; an antimitotic-antibiotic compound. From Klebsiella pneumoniae.
  10452..10573   +  polyA_signal   SV40 poly(A) signal: SV40 polyadenylation signal
  10644..10666   -  protein_bind   lac operator (fragment): The lac repressor binds to the lac operator to inhibit transcription in E. coli. This inhibition can be relieved by adding lactose or isopropyl-β-D-thiogalactopyranoside (IPTG). lac repressor encoded by lacI
  10670..10700   -  promoter       lac promoter: promoter for the E. coli lac operon
  10715..10736   -  protein_bind   CAP binding site: CAP binding activates transcription in the presence of cAMP. E. coli catabolite activator protein
  10749..10841   -  CDS            lacI (fragment): lac repressor; lacI; The lac repressor binds to the lac operator to inhibit transcription in E. coli. This inhibition can be relieved by adding lactose or isopropyl-β-D-thiogalactopyranoside (IPTG).
  11024..11612   -  rep_origin     ori: high-copy-number ColE1/pMB1/pBR322/pUC origin of replication
  11783..12643   -  CDS            AmpR: β-lactamase; bla; confers resistance to ampicillin, carbenicillin, and related antibiotics
  12644..12748   -  promoter       AmpR promoter: bla
  12807..12859   -  misc_feature   bom (fragment): basis of mobility region from pBR322
>Addgene plasmid #161810 | lentiCRISPR v2-sgUpf1 | addgene full sequence | sequence record 321688 | Addgene NGS Result
GACATTGATTATTGACTAGTTATTAATAGTAATCAATTACGGGGTCATTAGTTCATAGCCCATATATGGA
GTTCCGCGTTACATAACTTACGGTAAATGGCCCGCCTGGCTGACCGCCCAACGACCCCCGCCCATTGACG
TCAATAATGACGTATGTTCCCATAGTAACGCCAATAGGGACTTTCCATTGACGTCAATGGGTGGAGTATT
TACGGTAAACTGCCCACTTGGCAGTACATCAAGTGTATCATATGCCAAGTACGCCCCCTATTGACGTCAA
TGACGGTAAATGGCCCGCCTGGCATTATGCCCAGTACATGACCTTATGGGACTTTCCTACTTGGCAGTAC
ATCTACGTATTAGTCATCGCTATTACCATGGTGATGCGGTTTTGGCAGTACATCAATGGGCGTGGATAGC
GGTTTGACTCACGGGGATTTCCAAGTCTCCACCCCATTGACGTCAATGGGAGTTTGTTTTGGCACCAAAA
TCAACGGGACTTTCCAAAATGTCGTAACAACTCCGCCCCATTGACGCAAATGGGCGGTAGGCGTGTACGG
TGGGAGGTCTATATAAGCAGCGCGTTTTGCCTGTACTGGGTCTCTCTGGTTAGACCAGATCTGAGCCTGG
GAGCTCTCTGGCTAACTAGGGAACCCACTGCTTAAGCCTCAATAAAGCTTGCCTTGAGTGCTTCAAGTAG
TGTGTGCCCGTCTGTTGTGTGACTCTGGTAACTAGAGATCCCTCAGACCCTTTTAGTCAGTGTGGAAAAT
CTCTAGCAGTGGCGCCCGAACAGGGACTTGAAAGCGAAAGGGAAACCAGAGGAGCTCTCTCGACGCAGGA
CTCGGCTTGCTGAAGCGCGCACGGCAAGAGGCGAGGGGCGGCGACTGGTGAGTACGCCAAAAATTTTGAC
TAGCGGAGGCTAGAAGGAGAGAGATGGGTGCGAGAGCGTCAGTATTAAGCGGGGGAGAATTAGATCGCGA
TGGGAAAAAATTCGGTTAAGGCCAGGGGGAAAGAAAAAATATAAATTAAAACATATAGTATGGGCAAGCA
GGGAGCTAGAACGATTCGCAGTTAATCCTGGCCTGTTAGAAACATCAGAAGGCTGTAGACAAATACTGGG
ACAGCTACAACCATCCCTTCAGACAGGATCAGAAGAACTTAGATCATTATATAATACAGTAGCAACCCTC
TATTGTGTGCATCAAAGGATAGAGATAAAAGACACCAAGGAAGCTTTAGACAAGATAGAGGAAGAGCAAA
ACAAAAGTAAGACCACCGCACAGCAAGCGGCCGCTGATCTTCAGACCTGGAGGAGGAGATATGAGGGACA
ATTGGAGAAGTGAATTATATAAATATAAAGTAGTAAAAATTGAACCATTAGGAGTAGCACCCACCAAGGC
AAAGAGAAGAGTGGTGCAGAGAGAAAAAAGAGCAGTGGGAATAGGAGCTTTGTTCCTTGGGTTCTTGGGA
GCAGCAGGAAGCACTATGGGCGCAGCGTCAATGACGCTGACGGTACAGGCCAGACAATTATTGTCTGGTA
TAGTGCAGCAGCAGAACAATTTGCTGAGGGCTATTGAGGCGCAACAGCATCTGTTGCAACTCACAGTCTG
GGGCATCAAGCAGCTCCAGGCAAGAATCCTGGCTGTGGAAAGATACCTAAAGGATCAACAGCTCCTGGGG
ATTTGGGGTTGCTCTGGAAAACTCATTTGCACCACTGCTGTGCCTTGGAATGCTAGTTGGAGTAATAAAT
CTCTGGAACAGATTTGGAATCACACGACCTGGATGGAGTGGGACAGAGAAATTAACAATTACACAAGCTT
AATACACTCCTTAATTGAAGAATCGCAAAACCAGCAAGAAAAGAATGAACAAGAATTATTGGAATTAGAT
AAATGGGCAAGTTTGTGGAATTGGTTTAACATAACAAATTGGCTGTGGTATATAAAATTATTCATAATGA
TAGTAGGAGGCTTGGTAGGTTTAAGAATAGTTTTTGCTGTACTTTCTATAGTGAATAGAGTTAGGCAGGG
ATATTCACCATTATCGTTTCAGACCCACCTCCCAACCCCGAGGGGACCCGACAGGCCCGAAGGAATAGAA
GAAGAAGGTGGAGAGAGAGACAGAGACAGATCCATTCGATTAGTGAACGGATCGGCACTGCGTGCGCCAA
TTCTGCAGACAAATGGCAGTATTCATCCACAATTTTAAAAGAAAAGGGGGGATTGGGGGGTACAGTGCAG
GGGAAAGAATAGTAGACATAATAGCAACAGACATACAAACTAAAGAATTACAAAAACAAATTACAAAAAT
TCAAAATTTTCGGGTTTATTACAGGGACAGCAGAGATCCAGTTTGGTTAATTAAGGTACCGAGGGCCTAT
TTCCCATGATTCCTTCATATTTGCATATACGATACAAGGCTGTTAGAGAGATAATTAGAATTAATTTGAC
TGTAAACACAAAGATATTAGTACAAAATACGTGACGTAGAAAGTAATAATTTCTTGGGTAGTTTGCAGTT
TTAAAATTATGTTTTAAAATGGACTATCATATGCTTACCGTAACTTGAAAGTATTTCGATTTCTTGGCTT
TATATATCTTGTGGAAAGGACGAAACACCGGGTAAGCATCCTCGTAACGCGTTTTAGAGCTAGAAATAGC
AAGTTAAAATAAGGCTAGTCCGTTATCAACTTGAAAAAGTGGCACCGAGTCGGTGCTTTTTTGAATTCGC
TAGCTAGGTCTTGAAAGGAGTGGGAATTGGCTCCGGTGCCCGTCAGTGGGCAGAGCGCACATCGCCCACA
GTCCCCGAGAAGTTGGGGGGAGGGGTCGGCAATTGATCCGGTGCCTAGAGAAGGTGGCGCGGGGTAAACT
GGGAAAGTGATGTCGTGTACTGGCTCCGCCTTTTTCCCGAGGGTGGGGGAGAACCGTATATAAGTGCAGT
AGTCGCCGTGAACGTTCTTTTTCGCAACGGGTTTGCCGCCAGAACACAGGACCGGTTCTAGAGCGCTGCC
ACCATGGACAAGAAGTACAGCATCGGCCTGGACATCGGCACCAACTCTGTGGGCTGGGCCGTGATCACCG
ACGAGTACAAGGTGCCCAGCAAGAAATTCAAGGTGCTGGGCAACACCGACCGGCACAGCATCAAGAAGAA
CCTGATCGGAGCCCTGCTGTTCGACAGCGGCGAAACAGCCGAGGCCACCCGGCTGAAGAGAACCGCCAGA
AGAAGATACACCAGACGGAAGAACCGGATCTGCTATCTGCAAGAGATCTTCAGCAACGAGATGGCCAAGG
TGGACGACAGCTTCTTCCACAGACTGGAAGAGTCCTTCCTGGTGGAAGAGGATAAGAAGCACGAGCGGCA
CCCCATCTTCGGCAACATCGTGGACGAGGTGGCCTACCACGAGAAGTACCCCACCATCTACCACCTGAGA
AAGAAACTGGTGGACAGCACCGACAAGGCCGACCTGCGGCTGATCTATCTGGCCCTGGCCCACATGATCA
AGTTCCGGGGCCACTTCCTGATCGAGGGCGACCTGAACCCCGACAACAGCGACGTGGACAAGCTGTTCAT
CCAGCTGGTGCAGACCTACAACCAGCTGTTCGAGGAAAACCCCATCAACGCCAGCGGCGTGGACGCCAAG
GCCATCCTGTCTGCCAGACTGAGCAAGAGCAGACGGCTGGAAAATCTGATCGCCCAGCTGCCCGGCGAGA
AGAAGAATGGCCTGTTCGGAAACCTGATTGCCCTGAGCCTGGGCCTGACCCCCAACTTCAAGAGCAACTT
CGACCTGGCCGAGGATGCCAAACTGCAGCTGAGCAAGGACACCTACGACGACGACCTGGACAACCTGCTG
GCCCAGATCGGCGACCAGTACGCCGACCTGTTTCTGGCCGCCAAGAACCTGTCCGACGCCATCCTGCTGA
GCGACATCCTGAGAGTGAACACCGAGATCACCAAGGCCCCCCTGAGCGCCTCTATGATCAAGAGATACGA
CGAGCACCACCAGGACCTGACCCTGCTGAAAGCTCTCGTGCGGCAGCAGCTGCCTGAGAAGTACAAAGAG
ATTTTCTTCGACCAGAGCAAGAACGGCTACGCCGGCTACATTGACGGCGGAGCCAGCCAGGAAGAGTTCT
ACAAGTTCATCAAGCCCATCCTGGAAAAGATGGACGGCACCGAGGAACTGCTCGTGAAGCTGAACAGAGA
GGACCTGCTGCGGAAGCAGCGGACCTTCGACAACGGCAGCATCCCCCACCAGATCCACCTGGGAGAGCTG
CACGCCATTCTGCGGCGGCAGGAAGATTTTTACCCATTCCTGAAGGACAACCGGGAAAAGATCGAGAAGA
TCCTGACCTTCCGCATCCCCTACTACGTGGGCCCTCTGGCCAGGGGAAACAGCAGATTCGCCTGGATGAC
CAGAAAGAGCGAGGAAACCATCACCCCCTGGAACTTCGAGGAAGTGGTGGACAAGGGCGCTTCCGCCCAG
AGCTTCATCGAGCGGATGACCAACTTCGATAAGAACCTGCCCAACGAGAAGGTGCTGCCCAAGCACAGCC
TGCTGTACGAGTACTTCACCGTGTATAACGAGCTGACCAAAGTGAAATACGTGACCGAGGGAATGAGAAA
GCCCGCCTTCCTGAGCGGCGAGCAGAAAAAGGCCATCGTGGACCTGCTGTTCAAGACCAACCGGAAAGTG
ACCGTGAAGCAGCTGAAAGAGGACTACTTCAAGAAAATCGAGTGCTTCGACTCCGTGGAAATCTCCGGCG
TGGAAGATCGGTTCAACGCCTCCCTGGGCACATACCACGATCTGCTGAAAATTATCAAGGACAAGGACTT
CCTGGACAATGAGGAAAACGAGGACATTCTGGAAGATATCGTGCTGACCCTGACACTGTTTGAGGACAGA
GAGATGATCGAGGAACGGCTGAAAACCTATGCCCACCTGTTCGACGACAAAGTGATGAAGCAGCTGAAGC
GGCGGAGATACACCGGCTGGGGCAGGCTGAGCCGGAAGCTGATCAACGGCATCCGGGACAAGCAGTCCGG
CAAGACAATCCTGGATTTCCTGAAGTCCGACGGCTTCGCCAACAGAAACTTCATGCAGCTGATCCACGAC
GACAGCCTGACCTTTAAAGAGGACATCCAGAAAGCCCAGGTGTCCGGCCAGGGCGATAGCCTGCACGAGC
ACATTGCCAATCTGGCCGGCAGCCCCGCCATTAAGAAGGGCATCCTGCAGACAGTGAAGGTGGTGGACGA
GCTCGTGAAAGTGATGGGCCGGCACAAGCCCGAGAACATCGTGATCGAAATGGCCAGAGAGAACCAGACC
ACCCAGAAGGGACAGAAGAACAGCCGCGAGAGAATGAAGCGGATCGAAGAGGGCATCAAAGAGCTGGGCA
GCCAGATCCTGAAAGAACACCCCGTGGAAAACACCCAGCTGCAGAACGAGAAGCTGTACCTGTACTACCT
GCAGAATGGGCGGGATATGTACGTGGACCAGGAACTGGACATCAACCGGCTGTCCGACTACGATGTGGAC
CATATCGTGCCTCAGAGCTTTCTGAAGGACGACTCCATCGACAACAAGGTGCTGACCAGAAGCGACAAGA
ACCGGGGCAAGAGCGACAACGTGCCCTCCGAAGAGGTCGTGAAGAAGATGAAGAACTACTGGCGGCAGCT
GCTGAACGCCAAGCTGATTACCCAGAGAAAGTTCGACAATCTGACCAAGGCCGAGAGAGGCGGCCTGAGC
GAACTGGATAAGGCCGGCTTCATCAAGAGACAGCTGGTGGAAACCCGGCAGATCACAAAGCACGTGGCAC
AGATCCTGGACTCCCGGATGAACACTAAGTACGACGAGAATGACAAGCTGATCCGGGAAGTGAAAGTGAT
CACCCTGAAGTCCAAGCTGGTGTCCGATTTCCGGAAGGATTTCCAGTTTTACAAAGTGCGCGAGATCAAC
AACTACCACCACGCCCACGACGCCTACCTGAACGCCGTCGTGGGAACCGCCCTGATCAAAAAGTACCCTA
AGCTGGAAAGCGAGTTCGTGTACGGCGACTACAAGGTGTACGACGTGCGGAAGATGATCGCCAAGAGCGA
GCAGGAAATCGGCAAGGCTACCGCCAAGTACTTCTTCTACAGCAACATCATGAACTTTTTCAAGACCGAG
ATTACCCTGGCCAACGGCGAGATCCGGAAGCGGCCTCTGATCGAGACAAACGGCGAAACCGGGGAGATCG
TGTGGGATAAGGGCCGGGATTTTGCCACCGTGCGGAAAGTGCTGAGCATGCCCCAAGTGAATATCGTGAA
AAAGACCGAGGTGCAGACAGGCGGCTTCAGCAAAGAGTCTATCCTGCCCAAGAGGAACAGCGATAAGCTG
ATCGCCAGAAAGAAGGACTGGGACCCTAAGAAGTACGGCGGCTTCGACAGCCCCACCGTGGCCTATTCTG
TGCTGGTGGTGGCCAAAGTGGAAAAGGGCAAGTCCAAGAAACTGAAGAGTGTGAAAGAGCTGCTGGGGAT
CACCATCATGGAAAGAAGCAGCTTCGAGAAGAATCCCATCGACTTTCTGGAAGCCAAGGGCTACAAAGAA
GTGAAAAAGGACCTGATCATCAAGCTGCCTAAGTACTCCCTGTTCGAGCTGGAAAACGGCCGGAAGAGAA
TGCTGGCCTCTGCCGGCGAACTGCAGAAGGGAAACGAACTGGCCCTGCCCTCCAAATATGTGAACTTCCT
GTACCTGGCCAGCCACTATGAGAAGCTGAAGGGCTCCCCCGAGGATAATGAGCAGAAACAGCTGTTTGTG
GAACAGCACAAGCACTACCTGGACGAGATCATCGAGCAGATCAGCGAGTTCTCCAAGAGAGTGATCCTGG
CCGACGCTAATCTGGACAAAGTGCTGTCCGCCTACAACAAGCACCGGGATAAGCCCATCAGAGAGCAGGC
CGAGAATATCATCCACCTGTTTACCCTGACCAATCTGGGAGCCCCTGCCGCCTTCAAGTACTTTGACACC
ACCATCGACCGGAAGAGGTACACCAGCACCAAAGAGGTGCTGGACGCCACCCTGATCCACCAGAGCATCA
CCGGCCTGTACGAGACACGGATCGACCTGTCTCAGCTGGGAGGCGACAAGCGACCTGCCGCCACAAAGAA
GGCTGGACAGGCTAAGAAGAAGAAAGATTACAAAGACGATGACGATAAGGGATCCGGCGCAACAAACTTC
TCTCTGCTGAAACAAGCCGGAGATGTCGAAGAGAATCCTGGACCGACCGAGTACAAGCCCACGGTGCGCC
TCGCCACCCGCGACGACGTCCCCAGGGCCGTACGCACCCTCGCCGCCGCGTTCGCCGACTACCCCGCCAC
GCGCCACACCGTCGATCCGGACCGCCACATCGAGCGGGTCACCGAGCTGCAAGAACTCTTCCTCACGCGC
GTCGGGCTCGACATCGGCAAGGTGTGGGTCGCGGACGACGGCGCCGCGGTGGCGGTCTGGACCACGCCGG
AGAGCGTCGAAGCGGGGGCGGTGTTCGCCGAGATCGGCCCGCGCATGGCCGAGTTGAGCGGTTCCCGGCT
GGCCGCGCAGCAACAGATGGAAGGCCTCCTGGCGCCGCACCGGCCCAAGGAGCCCGCGTGGTTCCTGGCC
ACCGTCGGAGTCTCGCCCGACCACCAGGGCAAGGGTCTGGGCAGCGCCGTCGTGCTCCCCGGAGTGGAGG
CGGCCGAGCGCGCCGGGGTGCCCGCCTTCCTGGAGACCTCCGCGCCCCGCAACCTCCCCTTCTACGAGCG
GCTCGGCTTCACCGTCACCGCCGACGTCGAGGTGCCCGAAGGACCGCGCACCTGGTGCATGACCCGCAAG
CCCGGTGCCTGAACGCGTTAAGTCGACAATCAACCTCTGGATTACAAAATTTGTGAAAGATTGACTGGTA
TTCTTAACTATGTTGCTCCTTTTACGCTATGTGGATACGCTGCTTTAATGCCTTTGTATCATGCTATTGC
TTCCCGTATGGCTTTCATTTTCTCCTCCTTGTATAAATCCTGGTTGCTGTCTCTTTATGAGGAGTTGTGG
CCCGTTGTCAGGCAACGTGGCGTGGTGTGCACTGTGTTTGCTGACGCAACCCCCACTGGTTGGGGCATTG
CCACCACCTGTCAGCTCCTTTCCGGGACTTTCGCTTTCCCCCTCCCTATTGCCACGGCGGAACTCATCGC
CGCCTGCCTTGCCCGCTGCTGGACAGGGGCTCGGCTGTTGGGCACTGACAATTCCGTGGTGTTGTCGGGG
AAATCATCGTCCTTTCCTTGGCTGCTCGCCTGTGTTGCCACCTGGATTCTGCGCGGGACGTCCTTCTGCT
ACGTCCCTTCGGCCCTCAATCCAGCGGACCTTCCTTCCCGCGGCCTGCTGCCGGCTCTGCGGCCTCTTCC
GCGTCTTCGCCTTCGCCCTCAGACGAGTCGGATCTCCCTTTGGGCCGCCTCCCCGCGTCGACTTTAAGAC
CAATGACTTACAAGGCAGCTGTAGATCTTAGCCACTTTTTAAAAGAAAAGGGGGGACTGGAAGGGCTAAT
TCACTCCCAACGAAGACAAGATCTGCTTTTTGCTTGTACTGGGTCTCTCTGGTTAGACCAGATCTGAGCC
TGGGAGCTCTCTGGCTAACTAGGGAACCCACTGCTTAAGCCTCAATAAAGCTTGCCTTGAGTGCTTCAAG
TAGTGTGTGCCCGTCTGTTGTGTGACTCTGGTAACTAGAGATCCCTCAGACCCTTTTAGTCAGTGTGGAA
AATCTCTAGCAGGGCCCGTTTAAACCCGCTGATCAGCCTCGACTGTGCCTTCTAGTTGCCAGCCATCTGT
TGTTTGCCCCTCCCCCGTGCCTTCCTTGACCCTGGAAGGTGCCACTCCCACTGTCCTTTCCTAATAAAAT
GAGGAAATTGCATCGCATTGTCTGAGTAGGTGTCATTCTATTCTGGGGGGTGGGGTGGGGCAGGACAGCA
AGGGGGAGGATTGGGAAGACAATAGCAGGCATGCTGGGGATGCGGTGGGCTCTATGGCTTCTGAGGCGGA
AAGAACCAGCTGGGGCTCTAGGGGGTATCCCC
[124 nt withheld, positions 9063-9186]
C
[91 nt withheld, positions 9188-9278]
A
[49 nt withheld, positions 9280-9328]
CCTTTGACGTTGGAGTCCACGTTCTTT
[37 nt withheld, positions 9356-9392]
ACCCTATCTCGGTCTATTCTTTTGATTTATAAGGGATTTTGCCGATTTCGGCCTATTGGTTAAAAAATGA
GCTGATTTAACAAAAATTTAACGCGAATTAATTCTGTGGAATGTGTGTCAGTTAGGGTGTGGAAAGTCCC
CAGGCTCCCCAGCAGGCAGAAGTATGCAAAGCATGCATCTCAATTAGTCAGCAACCAGGTGTGGAAAGTC
CCCAGGCTCCCCAGCAGGCAGAAGTATGCAAAGCATGCATCTCAATTAGTCAGCAACCATAGTCCCGCCC
CTAACTCCGCCCATCCCGCCCCTAACTCCGCCCAGTTCCGCCCATTCTCCGCCCCATGGCTGACTAATTT
TTTTTATTTATGCAGAGGCCGAGGCCGCCTCTGCCTCTGAGCTATTCCAGAAGTAGTGAGGAGGCTTTTT
TGGAGGCCTAGGCTTTTGCAAAAAGCTCCCGGGAGCTTGTATATCCATTTTCGGATCTGATCAGCACGTG
TTGACAATTAATCATCGGCATAGTATATCGGCATAGTATAATACGACAAGGTGAGGAACTAAACCATGGC
CAAGTTGACCAGTGCCGTTCCGGTGCTCACCGCGCGCGACGTCGCCGGAGCGGTCGAGTTCTGGACCGAC
CGGCTCGGGTTCTCCCGGGACTTCGTGGAGGACGACTTCGCCGGTGTGGTCCGGGACGACGTGACCCTGT
TCATCAGCGCGGTCCAGGACCAGGTGGTGCCGGACAACACCCTGGCCTGGGTGTGGGTGCGCGGCCTGGA
CGAGCTGTACGCCGAGTGGTCGGAGGTCGTGTCCACGAACTTCCGGGACGCCTCCGGGCCGGCCATGACC
GAGATCGGCGAGCAGCCGTGGGGGCGGGAGTTCGCCCTGCGCGACCCGGCCGGCAACTGCGTGCACTTCG
TGGCCGAGGAGCAGGACTGACACGTGCTACGAGATTTCGATTCCACCGCCGCCTTCTATGAAAGGTTGGG
CTTCGGAATCGTTTTCCGGGACGCCGGCTGGATGATCCTCCAGCGCGGGGATCTCATGCTGGAGTTCTTC
GCCCACCCCAACTTGTTTATTGCAGCTTATAATGGTTACAAATAAAGCAATAGCATCACAAATTTCACAA
ATAAAGCATTTTTTTCACTGCATTCTAGTTGTGGTTTGTCCAAACTCATCAATGTATCTTATCATGTCTG
TATACCGTCGACCTCTAGCTAGAGCTTGGCGTAATCATGGTCATAGCTGTTTCCTGTGTGAAATTGTTAT
CCGCTCACAATTCCACACAACATACGAGCCGGAAGCATAAAGTGTAAAGCCTGGGGTGCCTAATGAGTGA
GCTAACTCACATTAATTGCGTTGCGCTCACTGCCCGCTTTCCAGTCGGGAAACCTGTCGTGCCAGCTGCA
TTAATGAATCGGCCAACGCGCGGGGAGAGGCGGTTTGCGTATTGGGCGCTCTTCCGCTTCCTCGCTCACT
GACTCGCTGCGCTCGGTCGTTCGGCTGCGGCGAGCGGTATCAGCTCACTCAAAGGCGGTAATACGGTTAT
CCACAGAATCAGGGGATAACGCAGGAAAGAACATGTGAGCAAAAGGCCAGCAAAAGGCCAGGAACCGTAA
AAAGGCCGCGTTGCTGGCGTTTTTCCATAGGCTCCGCCCCCCTGACGAGCATCACAAAAATCGACGCTCA
AGTCAGAGGTGGCGAAACCCGACAGGACTATAAAGATACCAGGCGTTTCCCCCTGGAAGCTCCCTCGTGC
GCTCTCCTGTTCCGACCCTGCCGCTTACCGGATACCTGTCCGCCTTTCTCCCTTCGGGAAGCGTGGCGCT
TTCTCATAGCTCACGCTGTAGGTATCTCAGTTCGGTGTAGGTCGTTCGCTCCAAGCTGGGCTGTGTGCAC
GAACCCCCCGTTCAGCCCGACCGCTGCGCCTTATCCGGTAACTATCGTCTTGAGTCCAACCCGGTAAGAC
ACGACTTATCGCCACTGGCAGCAGCCACTGGTAACAGGATTAGCAGAGCGAGGTATGTAGGCGGTGCTAC
AGAGTTCTTGAAGTGGTGGCCTAACTACGGCTACACTAGAAGAACAGTATTTGGTATCTGCGCTCTGCTG
AAGCCAGTTACCTTCGGAAAAAGAGTTGGTAGCTCTTGATCCGGCAAACAAACCACCGCTGGTAGCGGTG
GTTTTTTTGTTTGCAAGCAGCAGATTACGCGCAGAAAAAAAGGATCTCAAGAAGATCCTTTGATCTTTTC
TACGGGGTCTGACGCTCAGTGGAACGAAAACTCACGTTAAGGGATTTTGGTCATGAGATTATCAAAAAGG
ATCTTCACCTAGATCCTTTTAAATTAAAAATGAAGTTTTAAATCAATCTAAAGTATATATGAGTAAACTT
GGTCTGACAGTTACCAATGCTTAATCAGTGAGGCACCTATCTCAGCGATCTGTCTATTTCGTTCATCCAT
AGTTGCCTGACTCCCCGTCGTGTAGATAACTACGATACGGGAGGGCTTACCATCTGGCCCCAGTGCTGCA
ATGATACCGCGAGACCCACGCTCACCGGCTCCAGATTTATCAGCAATAAACCAGCCAGCCGGAAGGGCCG
AGCGCAGAAGTGGTCCTGCAACTTTATCCGCCTCCATCCAGTCTATTAATTGTTGCCGGGAAGCTAGAGT
AAGTAGTTCGCCAGTTAATAGTTTGCGCAACGTTGTTGCCATTGCTACAGGCATCGTGGTGTCACGCTCG
TCGTTTGGTATGGCTTCATTCAGCTCCGGTTCCCAACGATCAAGGCGAGTTACATGATCCCCCATGTTGT
GCAAAAAAGCGGTTAGCTCCTTCGGTCCTCCGATCGTTGTCAGAAGTAAGTTGGCCGCAGTGTTATCACT
CATGGTTATGGCAGCACTGCATAATTCTCTTACTGTCATGCCATCCGTAAGATGCTTTTCTGTGACTGGT
GAGTACTCAACCAAGTCATTCTGAGAATAGTGTATGCGGCGACCGAGTTGCTCTTGCCCGGCGTCAATAC
GGGATAATACCGCGCCACATAGCAGAACTTTAAAAGTGCTCATCATTGGAAAACGTTCTTCGGGGCGAAA
ACTCTCAAGGATCTTACCGCTGTTGAGATCCAGTTCGATGTAACCCACTCGTGCACCCAACTGATCTTCA
GCATCTTTTACTTTCACCAGCGTTTCTGGGTGAGCAAAAACAGGAAGGCAAAATGCCGCAAAAAAGGGAA
TAAGGGCGACACGGAAATGTTGAATACTCATACTCTTCCTTTTTCAATATTATTGAAGCATTTATCAGGG
TTATTGTCTCATGAGCGGATACATATTTGAATGTATTTAGAAAAATAAACAAATAGGGGTTCCGCGCACA
TTTCCCCGAAAAGTGCCACCTGACGTCGACGGATCGGGAGATCTCCCGATCCCCTATGGTGCACTCTCAG
TACAATCTGCTCTGATGCCGCATAGTTAAGCCAGTATCTGCTCCCTGCTTGTGTGTTGGAGGTCGCTGAG
TAGTGCGCGAGCAAAATTTAAGCTACAACAAGGCAAGGCTTGACCGACAATTGCATGAAGAATCTGCTTA
GGGTTAGGCGTTTTGCGCTGCTTCGCGATGTACGGGCCAGATATACGCGTT
